>Addgene plasmid #206883 | pLVNP3.0-PEmax | addgene full sequence | sequence record 410958 | Addgene NGS Result
GGATCCCCTGAGGGGGCCCCCATGGGCTAGAGGATCCGGCCTCGGCCTCTGCATAAATAAAAAAAATTAG
TCAGCCATGAGCTTGGCCCATTGCATACGTTGTATCCATATCATAATATGTACATTTATATTGGCTCATG
TCCAACATTACCGCCATGTTGACATTGATTATTGACTAGTTATTAATAGTAATCAATTACGGGGTCATTA
GTTCATAGCCCATATATGGAGTTCCGCGTTACATAACTTACGGTAAATGGCCCGCCTGGCTGACCGCCCA
ACGACCCCCGCCCATTGACGTCAATAATGACGTATGTTCCCATAGTAACGCCAATAGGGACTTTCCATTG
ACGTCAATGGGTGGAGTATTTACGGTAAACTGCCCACTTGGCAGTACATCAAGTGTATCATATGCCAAGT
ACGCCCCCTATTGACGTCAATGACGGTAAATGGCCCGCCTGGCATTATGCCCAGTACATGACCTTATGGG
ACTTTCCTACTTGGCAGTACATCTACGTATTAGTCATCGCTATTACCATGGTGATGCGGTTTTGGCAGTA
CATCAATGGGCGTGGATAGCGGTTTGACTCACGGGGATTTCCAAGTCTCCACCCCATTGACGTCAATGGG
AGTTTGTTTTGGCACCAAAATCAACGGGACTTTCCAAAATGTCGTAACAACTCCGCCCCATTGACGCAAA
TGGGCGGTAGGCGTGTACGGTGGGAGGTCTATATAAGCAGAGCTCGTTTAGTGAACCGTCAGATCGCCTG
GAGACGCCATCCACGCTGTTTTGACCTCCATAGAAGACACCGGGACCGATCCAGCCTCCCCTCGAAGCTT
ACATGTGGTACCGAGCTCGGATCCTGAGAACTTCAGGGTGAGTCTATGGGACCCTTGATGTTTTCTTTCC
CCTTCTTTTCTATGGTTAAGTTCATGTCATAGGAAGGGGAGAAGTAACAGGGTACACATATTGACCAAAT
CAGGGTAATTTTGCATTTGTAATTTTAAAAAATGCTTTCTTCTTTTAATATACTTTTTTGTTTATCTTAT
TTCTAATACTTTCCCTAATCTCTTTCTTTCAGGGCAATAATGATACAATGTATCATGCCTCTTTGCACCA
TTCTAAAGAATAACAGTGATAATTTCTGGGTTAAGGCAATAGCAATATTTCTGCATATAAATATTTCTGC
ATATAAATTGTAACTGATGTAAGAGGTTTCATATTGCTAATAGCAGCTACAATCCAGCTACCATTCTGCT
TTTATTTTATGGTTGGGATAAGGCTGGATTATTCTGAGTCCAAGCTAGGCCCTTTTGCTAATCATGTTCA
TACCTCTTATCTTCCTCCCACAGCTCCTGGGCAACGTGCTGGTCTGTGTGCTGGCCCATCACTTTGGCAA
AGCACGTGAGATCTGCTCAGATCTCGAGCTCAAGCTTCGAATTCTGCAGTCGACGGTACCGCGGGCCCGG
GATCCGCCACCATGGGTGCCAGGGCCAGCGTGCTGAGCGGCGGCGAGCTGGACAGGTGGGAGAAGATCAG
GCTGAGGCCCGGCGGCAAGAAGAAGTATAAGCTGAAGCACATCGTGTGGGCCAGCAGGGAGCTGGAGAGG
TTCGCCGTGAACCCCGGCCTGCTGGAGACCAGCGAGGGCTGCAGGCAGATCCTGGGCCAGCTGCAGCCCA
GCCTGCAGACCGGCAGCGAGGAGCTGAGGAGCCTGTACAACACCGTGGCCACCCTGTACTGCGTGCACCA
GAGGATCGAGATCAAGGACACCAAGGAGGCCCTGGACAAGATCGAGGAGGAGCAGAACAAGTCCAAGAAG
AAGGCCCAGCAGGCCGCCGCCGACACCGGCCACAGCAGCCAGGTGAGCCAGAACTACCCCATCGTGCAGA
ACATCCAGGGCCAGATGGTGCACCAGGCCATCAGCCCCAGGACCCTGAACGCCTGGGTGAAGGTGGTGGA
GGAGAAGGCCTTCAGCCCCGAGGTGATCCCCATGTTCAGCGCCCTGAGCGAGGGAGCCACCCCCCAGGAC
CTGAACACCATGCTGAACACCGTGGGCGGCCACCAGGCCGCCATGCAGATGCTGAAGGAGACCATCAACG
AGGAGGCCGCCGAGTGGGACAGGGTGCACCCCGTGCACGCCGGCCCCATCGCCCCCGGCCAGATGAGGGA
GCCCCGCGGCAGCGACATCGCCGGCACCACCAGCACCCTGCAGGAGCAGATCGGCTGGATGACCAACAAC
CCCCCCATCCCCGTGGGCGAAATCTACAAGAGGTGGATCATCCTGGGCCTGAACAAGATCGTGAGGATGT
ACAGCCCCACCAGCATCCTGGATATCAGGCAGGGCCCCAAAGAGCCCTTCAGGGACTACGTGGACAGGTT
CTACAAGACCCTGCGCGCCGAGCAGGCCAGCCAGGAGGTGAAGAACTGGATGACCGAGACCCTGCTGGTG
CAGAACGCCAACCCCGACTGCAAGACCATCCTGAAGGCCCTGGGACCCGCCGCCACCCTGGAGGAGATGA
TGACCGCCTGCCAGGGCGTGGGCGGCCCCGGCCACAAGGCCAGGGTGCTGGCCGAGGCCATGAGCCAGGT
GACCAACACCGCCACCATCATGATGCAGAGGGGCAACTTCAGGAACCAGAGGAAGATGGTGAAGTGCTTC
AACTGCGGCAAGGAGGGCCACACCGCCAGGAACTGCCGCTCCCCCAGGAAGAAGGGCTGCTGGAAGTGCG
GCAAGGAGGGCCACCAGATGAAGGACTGCACCGAGAGGCAGGCTAATTTTTTAGGGAAGATCTGGCCTTC
CTACAAGGGAAGGCCAGGGAATTTTCTTCAGAGCAGACCAGAGCCAACAGCCCCACCATTTCTTCAGAGC
AGACCAGAGCCAACAGCCCCACCAGAAGAGAGCTTCAGGTCTGGGGTAGAGACAACAACTCCCCCTCAGA
AGCAGGAGCCGATAGACAAGGAACTGTATCCTTTAACTTCCCTCAGATCACTCTTTGGCAACGACCCCTC
GTCACAATTAAGATCGGTGGCCAGCTCAAGGAGGCCCTGCTGGACACCGGCGCCGACGACACCGTGCTGG
AGGAGATGTCCCTGCCCGGCAGGTGGAAGCCCAAGATCATCGGCGGCATCGGCGGCTTCATCAAGGTCAG
GCAGTACGACCAGATCCTCATCGAGATCTGCGGCCACAAGGCCATCGGCACCGTGCTGGTGGGACCTACA
CCTGTCAACATCATCGGCAGGAACCTGCTCACCCAGATCGGCTGCACCCTCAACTTCTAACTTTAGCCAG
AACTATCCGATTGTGCAGACCGGAGACTATAAGGACCACGACGGAGACTACAAGGATCATGATATTGATT
ACAAAGACGATGACGATAAGTCCATGAAACGGACAGCCGACGGAAGCGAGTTCGAGTCACCAAAGAAGAA
GCGGAAAGTCGACAAGAAGTACAGCATCGGCCTGGACATCGGCACCAACTCTGTGGGCTGGGCCGTGATC
ACCGACGAGTACAAGGTGCCCAGCAAGAAATTCAAGGTGCTGGGCAACACCGACCGGCACAGCATCAAGA
AGAACCTGATCGGAGCCCTGCTGTTCGACAGCGGCGAAACAGCCGAGGCCACCCGGCTGAAGAGAACCGC
CAGAAGAAGATACACCAGACGGAAGAACCGGATCTGCTATCTGCAAGAGATCTTCAGCAACGAGATGGCC
AAGGTGGACGACAGCTTCTTCCACAGACTGGAAGAGTCCTTCCTGGTGGAAGAGGATAAGAAGCACGAGC
GGCACCCCATCTTCGGCAACATCGTGGACGAGGTGGCCTACCACGAGAAGTACCCCACCATCTACCACCT
GAGAAAGAAACTGGTGGACAGCACCGACAAGGCCGACCTGCGGCTGATCTATCTGGCCCTGGCCCACATG
ATCAAGTTCCGGGGCCACTTCCTGATCGAGGGCGACCTGAACCCCGACAACAGCGACGTGGACAAGCTGT
TCATCCAGCTGGTGCAGACCTACAACCAGCTGTTCGAGGAAAACCCCATCAACGCCAGCGGCGTGGACGC
CAAGGCCATCCTGTCTGCCAGACTGAGCAAGAGCAGAAAGCTGGAAAATCTGATCGCCCAGCTGCCCGGC
GAGAAGAAGAATGGCCTGTTCGGAAACCTGATTGCCCTGAGCCTGGGCCTGACCCCCAACTTCAAGAGCA
ACTTCGACCTGGCCGAGGATGCCAAACTGCAGCTGAGCAAGGACACCTACGACGACGACCTGGACAACCT
GCTGGCCCAGATCGGCGACCAGTACGCCGACCTGTTTCTGGCCGCCAAGAACCTGTCCGACGCCATCCTG
CTGAGCGACATCCTGAGAGTGAACACCGAGATCACCAAGGCCCCCCTGAGCGCCTCTATGATCAAGAGAT
ACGACGAGCACCACCAGGACCTGACCCTGCTGAAAGCTCTCGTGCGGCAGCAGCTGCCTGAGAAGTACAA
AGAGATTTTCTTCGACCAGAGCAAGAACGGCTACGCCGGCTACATTGACGGCGGAGCCAGCCAGGAAGAG
TTCTACAAGTTCATCAAGCCCATCCTGGAAAAGATGGACGGCACCGAGGAACTGCTCGTGAAGCTGAAGA
GAGAGGACCTGCTGCGGAAGCAGCGGACCTTCGACAACGGCAGCATCCCCCACCAGATCCACCTGGGAGA
GCTGCACGCCATTCTGCGGCGGCAGGAAGATTTTTACCCATTCCTGAAGGACAACCGGGAAAAGATCGAG
AAGATCCTGACCTTCCGCATCCCCTACTACGTGGGCCCTCTGGCCAGGGGAAACAGCAGATTCGCCTGGA
TGACCAGAAAGAGCGAGGAAACCATCACCCCCTGGAACTTCGAGGAAGTGGTGGACAAGGGCGCTTCCGC
CCAGAGCTTCATCGAGCGGATGACCAACTTCGATAAGAACCTGCCCAACGAGAAGGTGCTGCCCAAGCAC
AGCCTGCTGTACGAGTACTTCACCGTGTATAACGAGCTGACCAAAGTGAAATACGTGACCGAGGGAATGA
GAAAGCCCGCCTTCCTGAGCGGCGAGCAGAAAAAGGCCATCGTGGACCTGCTGTTCAAGACCAACCGGAA
AGTGACCGTGAAGCAGCTGAAAGAGGACTACTTCAAGAAAATCGAGTGCTTCGACTCCGTGGAAATCTCC
GGCGTGGAAGATCGGTTCAACGCCTCCCTGGGCACATACCACGATCTGCTGAAAATTATCAAGGACAAGG
ACTTCCTGGACAATGAGGAAAACGAGGACATTCTGGAAGATATCGTGCTGACCCTGACACTGTTTGAGGA
CAGAGAGATGATCGAGGAACGGCTGAAAACCTATGCCCACCTGTTCGACGACAAAGTGATGAAGCAGCTG
AAGCGGCGGAGATACACCGGCTGGGGCAGGCTGAGCCGGAAGCTGATCAACGGCATCCGGGACAAGCAGT
CCGGCAAGACAATCCTGGATTTCCTGAAGTCCGACGGCTTCGCCAACAGAAACTTCATGCAGCTGATCCA
CGACGACAGCCTGACCTTTAAAGAGGACATCCAGAAAGCCCAGGTGTCCGGCCAGGGCGATAGCCTGCAC
GAGCACATTGCCAATCTGGCCGGCAGCCCCGCCATTAAGAAGGGCATCCTGCAGACAGTGAAGGTGGTGG
ACGAGCTCGTGAAAGTGATGGGCCGGCACAAGCCCGAGAACATCGTGATCGAAATGGCCAGAGAGAACCA
GACCACCCAGAAGGGACAGAAGAACAGCCGCGAGAGAATGAAGCGGATCGAAGAGGGCATCAAAGAGCTG
GGCAGCCAGATCCTGAAAGAACACCCCGTGGAAAACACCCAGCTGCAGAACGAGAAGCTGTACCTGTACT
ACCTGCAGAATGGGCGGGATATGTACGTGGACCAGGAACTGGACATCAACCGGCTGTCCGACTACGATGT
GGACGCTATCGTGCCTCAGAGCTTTCTGAAGGACGACTCCATCGACAACAAGGTGCTGACCAGAAGCGAC
AAGAACCGGGGCAAGAGCGACAACGTGCCCTCCGAAGAGGTCGTGAAGAAGATGAAGAACTACTGGCGGC
AGCTGCTGAACGCCAAGCTGATTACCCAGAGAAAGTTCGACAATCTGACCAAGGCCGAGAGAGGCGGCCT
GAGCGAACTGGATAAGGCCGGCTTCATCAAGAGACAGCTGGTGGAAACCCGGCAGATCACAAAGCACGTG
GCACAGATCCTGGACTCCCGGATGAACACTAAGTACGACGAGAATGACAAGCTGATCCGGGAAGTGAAAG
TGATCACCCTGAAGTCCAAGCTGGTGTCCGATTTCCGGAAGGATTTCCAGTTTTACAAAGTGCGCGAGAT
CAACAACTACCACCACGCCCACGACGCCTACCTGAACGCCGTCGTGGGAACCGCCCTGATCAAAAAGTAC
CCTAAGCTGGAAAGCGAGTTCGTGTACGGCGACTACAAGGTGTACGACGTGCGGAAGATGATCGCCAAGA
GCGAGCAGGAAATCGGCAAGGCTACCGCCAAGTACTTCTTCTACAGCAACATCATGAACTTTTTCAAGAC
CGAGATTACCCTGGCCAACGGCGAGATCCGGAAGCGGCCTCTGATCGAGACAAACGGCGAAACCGGGGAG
ATCGTGTGGGATAAGGGCCGGGATTTTGCCACCGTGCGGAAAGTGCTGAGCATGCCCCAAGTGAATATCG
TGAAAAAGACCGAGGTGCAGACAGGCGGCTTCAGCAAAGAGTCTATCCTGCCCAAGAGGAACAGCGATAA
GCTGATCGCCAGAAAGAAGGACTGGGACCCTAAGAAGTACGGCGGCTTCGACAGCCCCACCGTGGCCTAT
TCTGTGCTGGTGGTGGCCAAAGTGGAAAAGGGCAAGTCCAAGAAACTGAAGAGTGTGAAAGAGCTGCTGG
GGATCACCATCATGGAAAGAAGCAGCTTCGAGAAGAATCCCATCGACTTTCTGGAAGCCAAGGGCTACAA
AGAAGTGAAAAAGGACCTGATCATCAAGCTGCCTAAGTACTCCCTGTTCGAGCTGGAAAACGGCCGGAAG
AGAATGCTGGCCTCTGCCGGCGAACTGCAGAAGGGAAACGAACTGGCCCTGCCCTCCAAATATGTGAACT
TCCTGTACCTGGCCAGCCACTATGAGAAGCTGAAGGGCTCCCCCGAGGATAATGAGCAGAAACAGCTGTT
TGTGGAACAGCACAAGCACTACCTGGACGAGATCATCGAGCAGATCAGCGAGTTCTCCAAGAGAGTGATC
CTGGCCGACGCTAATCTGGACAAAGTGCTGTCCGCCTACAACAAGCACCGGGATAAGCCCATCAGAGAGC
AGGCCGAGAATATCATCCACCTGTTTACCCTGACCAATCTGGGAGCCCCTGCCGCCTTCAAGTACTTTGA
CACCACCATCGACCGGAAGAGGTACACCAGCACCAAAGAGGTGCTGGACGCCACCCTGATCCACCAGAGC
ATCACCGGCCTGTACGAGACACGGATCGACCTGTCTCAGCTGGGAGGTGACTCCGGCGGAAGCTCTGGTG
GCAGCAAGCGGACCGCCGACGGCTCTGAATTCGAGAGCCCTAAGAAGAAAAGAAAGGTGAGCGGAGGCTC
TAGCGGCGGAAGCACCCTGAACATTGAAGACGAGTATAGACTGCATGAAACAAGCAAGGAACCCGACGTG
TCCCTGGGCTCCACCTGGCTGTCCGACTTTCCCCAGGCCTGGGCCGAGACAGGAGGAATGGGCCTGGCCG
TGCGGCAGGCACCCCTGATCATCCCTCTGAAGGCCACCTCTACACCCGTGAGCATCAAGCAGTACCCTAT
GTCTCAGGAGGCCAGACTGGGCATCAAGCCTCACATCCAGAGGCTGCTGGACCAGGGCATCCTGGTGCCA
TGCCAGAGCCCCTGGAACACACCACTGCTGCCCGTGAAGAAGCCAGGCACCAATGACTATAGACCCGTGC
AGGATCTGAGAGAGGTGAACAAGAGGGTGGAGGATATCCACCCCACCGTGCCCAACCCTTACAATCTGCT
GTCCGGCCTGCCCCCTTCTCACCAGTGGTATACAGTGCTGGACCTGAAGGATGCCTTCTTTTGTCTGAGA
CTGCACCCTACCAGCCAGCCACTGTTCGCCTTTGAGTGGAGGGACCCTGAGATGGGCATCTCTGGCCAGC
TGACCTGGACACGCCTGCCTCAGGGCTTCAAGAATAGCCCAACACTGTTTAACGAGGCCCTGCACCGCGA
CCTGGCAGATTTCCGGATCCAGCACCCAGATCTGATCCTGCTGCAGTACGTGGACGATCTGCTGCTGGCC
GCCACCAGCGAGCTGGATTGCCAGCAGGGAACACGCGCCCTGCTGCAGACCCTGGGAAACCTGGGATATA
GGGCATCCGCCAAGAAGGCCCAGATCTGTCAGAAGCAGGTGAAGTACCTGGGCTATCTGCTGAAGGAGGG
CCAGAGATGGCTGACAGAGGCCAGGAAGGAGACAGTGATGGGCCAGCCAACACCCAAGACCCCAAGACAG
CTGAGGGAGTTCCTGGGCAAAGCAGGATTTTGCAGGCTGTTCATCCCAGGATTCGCAGAGATGGCAGCAC
CTCTGTACCCACTGACCAAGCCGGGCACCCTGTTTAATTGGGGCCCTGACCAGCAGAAGGCCTATCAGGA
GATCAAGCAGGCCCTGCTGACAGCACCAGCCCTGGGCCTGCCAGACCTGACCAAGCCTTTCGAGCTGTTT
GTGGATGAGAAGCAGGGCTACGCCAAGGGCGTGCTGACCCAGAAGCTGGGACCATGGAGACGGCCCGTGG
CCTATCTGTCCAAGAAGCTGGACCCAGTGGCAGCAGGATGGCCACCATGCCTGAGGATGGTGGCAGCAAT
CGCCGTGCTGACAAAGGATGCCGGCAAGCTGACCATGGGACAGCCACTGGTCATCCTGGCACCACACGCA
GTGGAGGCCCTGGTGAAGCAGCCTCCAGATCGCTGGCTGTCTAACGCCCGGATGACACACTACCAGGCCC
TGCTGCTGGACACCGATCGCGTGCAGTTTGGCCCTGTGGTGGCCCTGAATCCAGCCACCCTGCTGCCTCT
GCCAGAGGAGGGCCTGCAGCACAACTGTCTGGACATCCTGGCAGAGGCACACGGAACAAGGCCAGACCTG
ACCGATCAGCCCCTGCCTGACGCCGATCACACATGGTATACCGATGGAAGCTCCCTGCTGCAGGAGGGCC
AGAGGAAGGCAGGAGCAGCAGTGACCACAGAGACAGAAGTGATCTGGGCCAAGGCCCTGCCAGCAGGCAC
ATCCGCCCAGCGGGCCGAGCTGATCGCCCTGACCCAGGCCCTGAAGATGGCCGAGGGCAAGAAGCTGAAC
GTGTACACAGACTCCAGATATGCCTTCGCCACCGCACACATCCACGGAGAGATCTACAGGCGCCGGGGCT
GGCTGACCTCTGAGGGCAAGGAGATCAAGAACAAGGATGAGATCCTGGCCCTGCTGAAGGCCCTGTTTCT
GCCCAAGCGGCTGAGCATCATCCACTGTCCTGGACACCAGAAGGGACACTCCGCCGAGGCAAGGGGCAAT
CGGATGGCCGACCAGGCCGCCAGAAAGGCTGCTATTACTGAAACTCCCGACACTTCCACTCTGCTGATTG
AAAACTCCTCCCCTTCTGGCGGCTCAAAAAGAACCGCCGACGGCAGCGAATTCGAGTCTCCCAAGAAGAA
GAGGAAAGTCGGCTCTGGCCCTGCCGCTAAGAGAGTGAAGCTGGACTAAGCCGCAGGAGCTTTGTTCCTT
GGGTTCTTGGGAGCAGCAGGAAGCACTATGGGCGCAGCGTCAATGACGCTGACGGTACAGGCCAGACAAT
TATTGTCTGGTATAGTGCAGCAGCAGAACAATTTGCTGAGGGCTATTGAGGCGCAACAGCATCTGTTGCA
ACTCACAGTCTGGGGCATCAAGCAGCTCCAGGCAAGAATCCTGGCTGTGGAAAGATACCTAAAGGATCAA
CAGCTCCTGGGGATTTGGGGTTGCTCTGGAAAACTCATTTGCAATAAACACCCCACCAGTGCAGGCTGCC
TATCAGAAAGTGGTGGCTGGTGTGGCTAATGCCCTGGCCCACAAGTATCACTAAGCTCGCTTTCTTGCTG
TCCAATTTCTATTAAAGGTTCCTTTGTTCCCTAAGTCCAACTACTAAACTGGGGGATATTATGAAGGGCC
TTGAGCATCTGGATTCTGCCTAATAAAAAACATTTATTTTCATTGCAATGATGTATTTAAATTATTTCTG
AATATTTTACTAAAAAGGGAATGTGGGAGGTCAGTGCATTTAAAACATAAAGAAATGAAGAGCTAGTTCA
AACCTTGGGAAAATACACTATATCTTAAACTCCATGAAAGAAGGTGAGGCTGCAAACAGCTAATGCACAT
TGGCAACAGCCCCTGATGCCTATGCCTTATTCATCCCTCAGAAAAGGATTCAAGTAGAGGCTTGATTTGG
AGGTTAAAGTTTTGCTATGCTGTATTTTACATTACTTATTGTTTTAGCTGTCCTCATGAATGTCTTTTCA
CTACCCATTTGCTTATCCTGCATCTCTCAGCCTTGACTCCACTCAGTTCTCTTGCTTAGAGATACCACCT
TTCCCCTGAAGTGTTCCTTCCATGTTTTACGGCGAGATGGTTTCTCCTCGCCTGGCCACTCAGCCTTAGT
TGTCTCTGTTGTCTTATAGAGGTCTACTTGAAGAAGGAAAAACAGGGGGCATGGTTTGACTGTCCTGTGA
GCCCTTCTTCCCTGCCTCCCCCACTCACAGTGACCCGGAATCCCTCGACATGGCAGTCTAGCACTAGTGC
GGCCGCAGATCTGCTTCCTCGCTCACTGACTCGCTGCGCTCGGTCGTTCGGCTGCGGCGAGCGGTATCAG
CTCACTCAAAGGCGGTAATACGGTTATCCACAGAATCAGGGGATAACGCAGGAAAGAACATGTGAGCAAA
AGGCCAGCAAAAGGCCAGGAACCGTAAAAAGGCCGCGTTGCTGGCGTTTTTCCATAGGCTCCGCCCCCCT
GACGAGCATCACAAAAATCGACGCTCAAGTCAGAGGTGGCGAAACCCGACAGGACTATAAAGATACCAGG
CGTTTCCCCCTGGAAGCTCCCTCGTGCGCTCTCCTGTTCCGACCCTGCCGCTTACCGGATACCTGTCCGC
CTTTCTCCCTTCGGGAAGCGTGGCGCTTTCTCATAGCTCACGCTGTAGGTATCTCAGTTCGGTGTAGGTC
GTTCGCTCCAAGCTGGGCTGTGTGCACGAACCCCCCGTTCAGCCCGACCGCTGCGCCTTATCCGGTAACT
ATCGTCTTGAGTCCAACCCGGTAAGACACGACTTATCGCCACTGGCAGCAGCCACTGGTAACAGGATTAG
CAGAGCGAGGTATGTAGGCGGTGCTACAGAGTTCTTGAAGTGGTGGCCTAACTACGGCTACACTAGAAGA
ACAGTATTTGGTATCTGCGCTCTGCTGAAGCCAGTTACCTTCGGAAAAAGAGTTGGTAGCTCTTGATCCG
GCAAACAAACCACCGCTGGTAGCGGTGGTTTTTTTGTTTGCAAGCAGCAGATTACGCGCAGAAAAAAAGG
ATCTCAAGAAGATCCTTTGATCTTTTCTACGGGGTCTGACGCTCAGTGGAACGAAAACTCACGTTAAGGG
ATTTTGGTCATGAGATTATCAAAAAGGATCTTCACCTAGATCCTTTTAAATTAAAAATGAAGTTTTAAAT
CAATCTAAAGTATATATGAGTAAACTTGGTCTGACAGTTACCAATGCTTAATCAGTGAGGCACCTATCTC
AGCGATCTGTCTATTTCGTTCATCCATAGTTGCCTGACTCCCCGTCGTGTAGATAACTACGATACGGGAG
GGCTTACCATCTGGCCCCAGTGCTGCAATGATACCGCGAGACCCACGCTCACCGGCTCCAGATTTATCAG
CAATAAACCAGCCAGCCGGAAGGGCCGAGCGCAGAAGTGGTCCTGCAACTTTATCCGCCTCCATCCAGTC
TATTAATTGTTGCCGGGAAGCTAGAGTAAGTAGTTCGCCAGTTAATAGTTTGCGCAACGTTGTTGCCATT
GCTACAGGCATCGTGGTGTCACGCTCGTCGTTTGGTATGGCTTCATTCAGCTCCGGTTCCCAACGATCAA
GGCGAGTTACATGATCCCCCATGTTGTGCAAAAAAGCGGTTAGCTCCTTCGGTCCTCCGATCGTTGTCAG
AAGTAAGTTGGCCGCAGTGTTATCACTCATGGTTATGGCAGCACTGCATAATTCTCTTACTGTCATGCCA
TCCGTAAGATGCTTTTCTGTGACTGGTGAGTACTCAACCAAGTCATTCTGAGAATAGTGTATGCGGCGAC
CGAGTTGCTCTTGCCCGGCGTCAATACGGGATAATACCGCGCCACATAGCAGAACTTTAAAAGTGCTCAT
CATTGGAAAACGTTCTTCGGGGCGAAAACTCTCAAGGATCTTACCGCTGTTGAGATCCAGTTCGATGTAA
CCCACTCGTGCACCCAACTGATCTTCAGCATCTTTTACTTTCACCAGCGTTTCTGGGTGAGCAAAAACAG
GAAGGCAAAATGCCGCAAAAAAGGGAATAAGGGCGACACGGAAATGTTGAATACTCATACTCTTCCTTTT
TCAATATTATTGAAGCATTTATCAGGGTTATTGTCTCATGAGCGGATACATATTTGAATGTATTTAGAAA
AATAAACAAATAGGGGTTCCGCGCACATTTCCCCGAAAAGTGCCACCTGACGT
Features (pLannotate 1.2.2; 15 found; start..end, strand, type, name):
     37..79      -  rep_origin     SV40 ori (fragment): SV40 origin of replication
    161..540     +  enhancer       CMV enhancer: human cytomegalovirus immediate early enhancer
    541..744     +  promoter       CMV promoter: human cytomegalovirus (CMV) immediate early promoter
    878..1353    +  intron         β-globin intron: internally truncated intron from human β-globin
   1419..1475    +  misc_feature   MCS: multiple cloning site
   1482..3017    +  CDS            gag: GAG_HV1B1 - Experimental evidence at protein level: Swiss-Prot protein existence level 1. [p6-gag]: Plays a role in budding of the assembled particle by interacting with the host class E VPS proteins TSG101 and PDCD6IP/AIP1. From Human immunodeficiency virus type 1 group M subtype B (isolate BH10) (HIV-1).
   2981..3274    +  CDS            gag-pol (fragment): POL_HV2RO - Experimental evidence at protein level: Swiss-Prot protein existence level 1. [Integrase]: Catalyzes viral DNA integration into the host chromosome, by performing a series of DNA cutting and joining reactions. This enzyme activity takes place after virion entry into a cell and reverse transcription of the RNA genome in dsDNA. The first step in the integration process is 3' processing. This step requires a complex comprising the viral genome, matrix protein, Vpr and integrase. This complex is called the pre-integration complex (PIC). The integrase protein removes 2 nucleotides from
   3441..7542    +  CDS            dCas9 (fragment): catalytically dead mutant of the Cas9 endonuclease from the Streptococcus pyogenes Type II CRISPR/Cas system RNA-guided DNA-binding protein that lacks endonuclease activity due to the D10A mutation in the RuvC catalytic domain and the N863A mutation in the HNH catalytic domain
   7644..9674    +  CDS            gag-pol (fragment): POL_MLVMS - Experimental evidence at protein level: Swiss-Prot protein existence level 1. [Integrase]: Catalyzes viral DNA integration into the host chromosome, by performing a series of DNA cutting and joining reactions. This enzyme activity takes place after virion entry into a cell and reverse transcription of the RNA genome in dsDNA. The first step in the integration process is 3' processing. This step requires a complex comprising the viral genome, matrix protein and integrase. This complex is called the pre-integration complex (PIC). The integrase protein removes 2 nucleotides from each
   9785..10018   +  misc_feature   RRE: The Rev response element (RRE) of HIV-1 allows for Rev-dependent mRNA export from the nucleus to the cytoplasm.
  10060..10131   +  CDS            HBB (fragment): HBB_PONPY - Experimental evidence at transcript level: Swiss-Prot protein existence level 2. Involved in oxygen transport from the lung to the various peripheral tissues. From Pongo pygmaeus (Bornean orangutan).
  10135..10529   +  polyA_signal   β-globin poly(A): human β-globin polyadenylation signal
  11039..11627   -  rep_origin     ori: high-copy-number ColE1/pMB1/pBR322/pUC origin of replication
  11798..12658   -  CDS            AmpR: β-lactamase; bla; confers resistance to ampicillin, carbenicillin, and related antibiotics
  12659..12763   -  promoter       AmpR promoter: bla
