[The description below was written by a language model from this plasmid's Addgene catalogue record and pLannotate feature annotations shown in this document.]
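Description:
pLVNP3.0-PEmax is a lentiviral packaging-type expression plasmid built on the pLVNP3.0-RRE backbone, designed to load the prime editor PEmax as protein into lentivirus-derived nanoparticles (LVNPs) rather than to deliver a transgene in a viral genome. The feature table shows no LTRs or packaging signal, consistent with a producer-cell helper construct and not a transfer vector. It is maintained in bacteria through a high-copy ColE1/pUC origin with ampicillin resistance (AmpR under its bla promoter), and a fragment of the SV40 origin is also present. The catalogue lists a size of 12,272 bp, whereas the sequenced record annotated here is 12,793 nt; the record does not explain this difference.

Expression is driven by the CMV enhancer and promoter followed by a truncated human β-globin intron, and is terminated by a β-globin polyadenylation signal. The open reading frame begins with HIV-1 Gag, followed by a short region matching gag-pol. It then continues through a linker into FLAG-tagged PEmax. The annotation software labels the PEmax portion as a "dCas9" fragment and a Moloney murine leukaemia virus Pol fragment. These correspond to the S. pyogenes Cas9-derived domain (a nickase in prime editors) and the MLV-derived reverse transcriptase domain. An HIV-1 Rev response element downstream of the coding region makes nuclear export of the transcript Rev-dependent, as for native gag-pol messages. Fusion to Gag directs the editor into budding particles, so that target cells receive it transiently as part of a ribonucleoprotein complex. According to the associated publication, the LVNP platform is used for delivery of CRISPR/Cas ribonucleoproteins supporting base editing, prime editing and in vivo gene modification.
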