Addgene plasmid #206883: pLVNP3.0-PEmax
Purpose: Expresses FLAG-tagged PEmax fused to Gag through a linker sequence
Depositing lab: Jacob Giehm Mikkelsen. Depositing organization: Aarhus University. Publication: Engineered lentivirus-derived nanoparticles (LVNPs) for delivery of CRISPR/Cas ribonucleoprotein complexes supporting base editing, prime editing and in vivo gene modification. Haldrup J, Andersen S, Labial ARL, Wolff JH, Frandsen FP, Skov TW, Rovsing AB, Nielsen I, Jakobsen TS, Askou AL, Thomsen MK, Corydon TJ, Thomsen EA, Mikkelsen JG. Nucleic Acids Res. 2023 Sep 8:gkad676. doi: 10.1093/nar/gkad676. PubMed 37678882.
Backbone
  Vector backbone: pLVNP3.0-RRE
  Total vector size (bp): 12272
  Vector type: Lentiviral, CRISPR
Growth in bacteria
  Bacterial resistance: Ampicillin, 100 μg/mL
  Growth temperature: 37°C
  Growth strain: NEB Stable
  Copy number: High Copy
Gene/Insert
  Gene/Insert name: PEmax
  Promoter: CMV
  Tag / fusion protein: FLAG (N terminal on insert)
  Cloning method: Ligation Independent Cloning
  Sequencing primers: 5′ cgcgggcccgggatccGcc
Terms and licenses: Academic/Nonprofit Terms; Industry Terms: Not Available to Industry
How to cite: pLVNP3.0-PEmax was a gift from Jacob Giehm Mikkelsen (Addgene plasmid # 206883 ; http://n2t.net/addgene:206883 ; RRID:Addgene_206883)
